>Addgene plasmid #214105 | pLenti-uORF2-MET | addgene full sequence | sequence record 458074 | Addgene NGS Result
GTCGACGGATCGGGAGATCTCCCGATCCCCTATGGTGCACTCTCAGTACAATCTGCTCTGATGCCGCATA
GTTAAGCCAGTATCTGCTCCCTGCTTGTGTGTTGGAGGTCGCTGAGTAGTGCGCGAGCAAAATTTAAGCT
ACAACAAGGCAAGGCTTGACCGACAATTGCATGAAGAATCTGCTTAGGGTTAGGCGTTTTGCGCTGCTTC
GCGATGTACGGGCCAGATATCGCGTTGACATTGATTATTGACTAGTTATTAATAGTAATCAATTACGGGG
TCATTAGTTCATAGCCCATATATGGAGTTCCGCGTTACATAACTTACGGTAAATGGCCCGCCTGGCTGAC
CGCCCAACGACCCCCGCCCATTGACGTCAATAATGACGTATGTTCCCATAGTAACGCCAATAGGGACTTT
CCATTGACGTCAATGGGTGGAGTATTTACGGTAAACTGCCCACTTGGCAGTACATCAAGTGTATCATATG
CCAAGTACGCCCCCTATTGACGTCAATGACGGTAAATGGCCCGCCTGGCATTATGCCCAGTACATGACCT
TATGGGACTTTCCTACTTGGCAGTACATCTACGTATTAGTCATCGCTATTACCATGGTGATGCGGTTTTG
GCAGTACATCAATGGGCGTGGATAGCGGTTTGACTCACGGGGATTTCCAAGTCTCCACCCCATTGACGTC
AATGGGAGTTTGTTTTGGCACCAAAATCAACGGGACTTTCCAAAATGTCGTAACAACTCCGCCCCATTGA
CGCAAATGGGCGGTAGGCGTGTACGGTGGGAGGTCTATATAAGCAGCGCGTTTTGCCTGTACTGGGTCTC
TCTGGTTAGACCAGATCTGAGCCTGGGAGCTCTCTGGCTAACTAGGGAACCCACTGCTTAAGCCTCAATA
AAGCTTGCCTTGAGTGCTTCAAGTAGTGTGTGCCCGTCTGTTGTGTGACTCTGGTAACTAGAGATCCCTC
AGACCCTTTTAGTCAGTGTGGAAAATCTCTAGCAGTGGCGCCCGAACAGGGACTTGAAAGCGAAAGGGAA
ACCAGAGGAGCTCTCTCGACGCAGGACTCGGCTTGCTGAAGCGCGCACGGCAAGAGGCGAGGGGCGGCGA
CTGGTGAGTACGCCAAAAATTTTGACTAGCGGAGGCTAGAAGGAGAGAGATGGGTGCGAGAGCGTCAGTA
TTAAGCGGGGGAGAATTAGATCGCGATGGGAAAAAATTCGGTTAAGGCCAGGGGGAAAGAAAAAATATAA
ATTAAAACATATAGTATGGGCAAGCAGGGAGCTAGAACGATTCGCAGTTAATCCTGGCCTGTTAGAAACA
TCAGAAGGCTGTAGACAAATACTGGGACAGCTACAACCATCCCTTCAGACAGGATCAGAAGAACTTAGAT
CATTATATAATACAGTAGCAACCCTCTATTGTGTGCATCAAAGGATAGAGATAAAAGACACCAAGGAAGC
TTTAGACAAGATAGAGGAAGAGCAAAACAAAAGTAAGACCACCGCACAGCAAGCGGCCGGCCGCTGATCT
TCAGACCTGGAGGAGGAGATATGAGGGACAATTGGAGAAGTGAATTATATAAATATAAAGTAGTAAAAAT
TGAACCATTAGGAGTAGCACCCACCAAGGCAAAGAGAAGAGTGGTGCAGAGAGAAAAAAGAGCAGTGGGA
ATAGGAGCTTTGTTCCTTGGGTTCTTGGGAGCAGCAGGAAGCACTATGGGCGCAGCGTCAATGACGCTGA
CGGTACAGGCCAGACAATTATTGTCTGGTATAGTGCAGCAGCAGAACAATTTGCTGAGGGCTATTGAGGC
GCAACAGCATCTGTTGCAACTCACAGTCTGGGGCATCAAGCAGCTCCAGGCAAGAATCCTGGCTGTGGAA
AGATACCTAAAGGATCAACAGCTCCTGGGGATTTGGGGTTGCTCTGGAAAACTCATTTGCACCACTGCTG
TGCCTTGGAATGCTAGTTGGAGTAATAAATCTCTGGAACAGATTTGGAATCACACGACCTGGATGGAGTG
GGACAGAGAAATTAACAATTACACAAGCTTAATACACTCCTTAATTGAAGAATCGCAAAACCAGCAAGAA
AAGAATGAACAAGAATTATTGGAATTAGATAAATGGGCAAGTTTGTGGAATTGGTTTAACATAACAAATT
GGCTGTGGTATATAAAATTATTCATAATGATAGTAGGAGGCTTGGTAGGTTTAAGAATAGTTTTTGCTGT
ACTTTCTATAGTGAATAGAGTTAGGCAGGGATATTCACCATTATCGTTTCAGACCCACCTCCCAACCCCG
AGGGGACCCGACAGGCCCGAAGGAATAGAAGAAGAAGGTGGAGAGAGAGACAGAGACAGATCCATTCGAT
TAGTGAACGGATCGGCACTGCGTGCGCCAATTCTGCAGACAAATGGCAGTATTCATCCACAATTTTAAAA
GAAAAGGGGGGATTGGGGGGTACAGTGCAGGGGAAAGAATAGTAGACATAATAGCAACAGACATACAAAC
TAAAGAATTACAAAAACAAATTACAAAAATTCAAAATTTTCGGGTTTATTACAGGGACAGCAGAGATCCA
GTTTGGTTAGTACCGGGCCCGCTCTAGACATGTCCAATATGACCGCCATGTTGACATTGATTATTGACTA
GTTATTAATAGTAATCAATTACGGGGTCATTAGTTCATAGCCCATATATGGAGTTCCGCGTTACATAACT
TACGGTAAATGGCCCGCCTGGCTGACCGCCCAACGACCCCCGCCCATTGACGTCAATAATGACGTATGTT
CCCATAGTAACGCCAATAGGGACTTTCCATTGACGTCAATGGGTGGAGTATTTACGGTAAACTGCCCACT
TGGCAGTACATCAAGTGTATCATATGCCAAGTCCGCCCCCTATTGACGTCAATGACGGTAAATGGCCCGC
CTGGCATTATGCCCAGTACATGACCTTACGGGACTTTCCTACTTGGCAGTACATCTACGTATTAGTCATC
GCTATTACCATGGTGATGCGGTTTTGGCAGTACACCAATGGGCGTGGATAGCGGTTTGACTCACGGGGAT
TTCCAAGTCTCCACCCCATTGACGTCAATGGGAGTTTGTTTTGGCACCAAAATCAACGGGACTTTCCAAA
ATGTCGTAATAACCCCGCCCCGTTGACGCAAATGGGCGGTAGGCGTGTACGGTGGGAGGTCTATATAAGC
AGAGCTCGTTTAGTGAACCGTCAGAATTTTGTAATACGACTCACTATAGGGCGGCCGGGAATTCAGACAC
GTGCTGGGGCGGGCAGGCGAGCGCCTCAGTCTGGTCGCCTGGCGGTGCCTCCGGCCCCAACGCGCCCGGG
CCGCCGCGGGCCGCGCGCGCCGATGCCCGGCTGAGTCACTGGCAGGGCAGCGCGCGTGTGGGAAGGGGCG
GAGGGAGTGCGGCCGGCGGGCGGGCGGGGCGCTGGGCTCAGCCGGGCCGCAGGTGACCCGGAGGCCCTCG
CCGCCCGCGGCGCCCCGAGCGCTTGTGAGCAGTTCCGGAGCCGAGTGGAGGGCGCGAGCCAGATGCGGGG
CGACAGCTGACTTGCTGAGAGGAGGCGGGGAGGCGCGGAGCGCGCGTGTGGTCCTTGCGCCGCTGACTTC
TCCACTGGTTCCTGGGCACCGAAAGATAAACCTCTCATACTCGAGATGAGCGGGGGCGAGGAGCTGTTCG
CCGGCATCGTGCCCGTGCTGATCGAGCTGGACGGCGACGTGCACGGCCACAAGTTCAGCGTGCGCGGCGA
GGGCGAGGGCGACGCCGACTACGGCAAGCTGGAGATCAAGTTCATCTGCACCACCGGCAAGCTGCCCGTG
CCCTGGCCCACCCTGGTGACCACCCTCTGCTACGGCATCCAGTGCTTCGCCCGCTACCCCGAGCACATGA
AGATGAACGACTTCTTCAAGAGCGCCATGCCCGAGGGCTACATCCAGGAGCGCACCATCCAGTTCCAGGA
CGACGGCAAGTACAAGACCCGCGGCGAGGTGAAGTTCGAGGGCGACACCCTGGTGAACCGCATCGAGCTG
AAGGGCAAGGACTTCAAGGAGGACGGCAACATCCTGGGCCACAAGCTGGAGTACAGCTTCAACAGCCACA
ACGTGTACATCCGCCCCGACAAGGCCAACAACGGCCTGGAGGCTAACTTCAAGACCCGCCACAACATCGA
GGGCGGCGGCGTGCAGCTGGCCGACCACTACCAGACCAACGTGCCCCTGGGCGACGGCCCCGTGCTGATC
CCCATCAACCACTACCTGAGCACTCAGACCAAGATCAGCAAGGACCGCAACGAGGCCCGCGACCACATGG
TGCTCCTGGAGTCCTTCAGCGCCTGCTGCCACACCCACGGCATGGACGAGCTGTACAGGTCCGGACTCAG
ATAAGTTTAAACGGCCGGCCGCGGTCTGTACAAGTAGGATTCGTCGAGGGACCTAATAACTTCGTATAGC
ATACATTATACGAAGTTATACATGTTTAAGGGTTCCGGTTCCACTAGGTACAATTCGATATCAAGCTTAT
CGATAATCAACCTCTGGATTACAAAATTTGTGAAAGATTGACTGGTATTCTTAACTATGTTGCTCCTTTT
ACGCTATGTGGATACGCTGCTTTAATGCCTTTGTATCATGCTATTGCTTCCCGTATGGCTTTCATTTTCT
CCTCCTTGTATAAATCCTGGTTGCTGTCTCTTTATGAGGAGTTGTGGCCCGTTGTCAGGCAACGTGGCGT
GGTGTGCACTGTGTTTGCTGACGCAACCCCCACTGGTTGGGGCATTGCCACCACCTGTCAGCTCCTTTCC
GGGACTTTCGCTTTCCCCCTCCCTATTGCCACGGCGGAACTCATCGCCGCCTGCCTTGCCCGCTGCTGGA
CAGGGGCTCGGCTGTTGGGCACTGACAATTCCGTGGTGTTGTCGGGGAAATCATCGTCCTTTCCTTGGCT
GCTCGCCTGTGTTGCCACCTGGATTCTGCGCGGGACGTCCTTCTGCTACGTCCCTTCGGCCCTCAATCCA
GCGGACCTTCCTTCCCGCGGCCTGCTGCCGGCTCTGCGGCCTCTTCCGCGTCTTCGCCTTCGCCCTCAGA
CGAGTCGGATCTCCCTTTGGGCCGCCTCCCCGCATCGATACCGTCGACCTCGATCGAGACCTAGAAAAAC
ATGGAGCAATCACAAGTAGCAATACAGCAGCTACCAATGCTGATTGTGCCTGGCTAGAAGCACAAGAGGA
GGAGGAGGTGGGTTTTCCAGTCACACCTCAGGTACCTTTAAGACCAATGACTTACAAGGCAGCTGTAGAT
CTTAGCCACTTTTTAAAAGAAAAGGGGGGACTGGAAGGGCTAATTCACTCCCAACGAAGACAAGATATCC
TTGATCTGTGGATCTACCACACACAAGGCTACTTCCCTGATTGGCAGAACTACACACCAGGGCCAGGGAT
CAGATATCCACTGACCTTTGGATGGTGCTACAAGCTAGTACCAGTTGAGCAAGAGAAGGTAGAAGAAGCC
AATGAAGGAGAGAACACCCGCTTGTTACACCCTGTGAGCCTGCATGGGATGGATGACCCGGAGAGAGAAG
TATTAGAGTGGAGGTTTGACAGCCGCCTAGCATTTCATCACATGGCCCGAGAGCTGCATCCGGACTGTAC
TGGGTCTCTCTGGTTAGACCAGATCTGAGCCTGGGAGCTCTCTGGCTAACTAGGGAACCCACTGCTTAAG
CCTCAATAAAGCTTGCCTTGAGTGCTTCAAGTAGTGTGTGCCCGTCTGTTGTGTGACTCTGGTAACTAGA
GATCCCTCAGACCCTTTTAGTCAGTGTGGAAAATCTCTAGCAGCATGTGAGCAAAAGGCCAGCAAAAGGC
CAGGAACCGTAAAAAGGCCGCGTTGCTGGCGTTTTTCCATAGGCTCCGCCCCCCTGACGAGCATCACAAA
AATCGACGCTCAAGTCAGAGGTGGCGAAACCCGACAGGACTATAAAGATACCAGGCGTTTCCCCCTGGAA
GCTCCCTCGTGCGCTCTCCTGTTCCGACCCTGCCGCTTACCGGATACCTGTCCGCCTTTCTCCCTTCGGG
AAGCGTGGCGCTTTCTCATAGCTCACGCTGTAGGTATCTCAGTTCGGTGTAGGTCGTTCGCTCCAAGCTG
GGCTGTGTGCACGAACCCCCCGTTCAGCCCGACCGCTGCGCCTTATCCGGTAACTATCGTCTTGAGTCCA
ACCCGGTAAGACACGACTTATCGCCACTGGCAGCAGCCACTGGTAACAGGATTAGCAGAGCGAGGTATGT
AGGCGGTGCTACAGAGTTCTTGAAGTGGTGGCCTAACTACGGCTACACTAGAAGAACAGTATTTGGTATC
TGCGCTCTGCTGAAGCCAGTTACCTTCGGAAAAAGAGTTGGTAGCTCTTGATCCGGCAAACAAACCACCG
CTGGTAGCGGTGGTTTTTTTGTTTGCAAGCAGCAGATTACGCGCAGAAAAAAAGGATCTCAAGAAGATCC
TTTGATCTTTTCTACGGGGTCTGACGCTCAGTGGAACGAAAACTCACGTTAAGGGATTTTGGTCATGATT
ACGCCCCGCCCTGCCACTCATCGCAGTACTGTTGTAATTCATTAAGCATTCTGCCGACATGGAAGCCATC
ACAAACGGCATGATGAACCTGAATCGCCAGCGGCATCAGCACCTTGTCGCCTTGCGTATAATATTTGCCC
ATGGTGAAAACGGGGGCGAAGAAGTTGTCCATATTGGCCACGTTTAAATCAAAACTGGTGAAACTCACCC
AGGGATTGGCTGAGACGAAAAACATATTCTCAATAAACCCTTTAGGGAAATAGGCCAGGTTTTCACCGTA
ACACGCCACATCTTGCGAATATATGTGTAGAAACTGCCGGAAATCGTCGTGGTATTCACTCCAGAGCGAT
GAAAACGTTTCAGTTTGCTCATGGAAAACGGTGTAACAAGGGTGAACACTATCCCATATCACCAGCTCAC
CGTCTTTCATTGCCATACGGAACTCCGGATGAGCATTCATCAGGCGGGCAAGAATGTGAATAAAGGCCGG
ATAAAACTTGTGCTTATTTTTCTTTACGGTCTTTAAAAAGGCCGTAATATCCAGCTGAACGGTCTGGTTA
TAGGTACATTGAGCAACTGACTGAAATGCCTCAAAATGTTCTTTACGATGCCATTGGGATATATCAACGG
TGGTATATCCAGTGATTTTTTTCTCCATACTCTTCCTTTTTCAATATTATTGAAGCATTTATCAGGGTTA
TTGTCTCATGAGCGGATACATATTTGAATGTATTTAGAAAAATAAACAAATAGGGGTTCCGCGCACATTT
CCCCGAAAAGTGCCACCTGAC
Features (pLannotate 1.2.2; 22 found; start..end, strand, type, name):
     31..83      -  misc_feature   bom (fragment): basis of mobility region from pBR322
    237..616     +  enhancer       CMV enhancer: human cytomegalovirus immediate early enhancer
    617..816     +  promoter       CMV promoter: human cytomegalovirus (CMV) immediate early promoter
    834..1014    +  LTR            5' LTR (truncated): truncated 5' long terminal repeat (LTR) from HIV-1
   1061..1186    +  misc_feature   HIV-1 Ψ: packaging signal of human immunodeficiency virus type 1
   1170..1508    +  CDS            HIV-1 gag (fragment): gag protein from human immunodeficiency virus 1; gag
   1683..1916    +  misc_feature   RRE: The Rev response element (RRE) of HIV-1 allows for Rev-dependent mRNA export from the nucleus to the cytoplasm.
   2293..2393    +  CDS            Rev (fragment): human immunodeficiency virus 1 (HIV-1) Rev protein; rev; enhances nuclear export of unspliced and incompletely spliced viral mRNAs
   2443..2560    +  misc_feature   cPPT/CTS: central polypurine tract and central termination sequence of HIV-1
   2643..3022    +  enhancer       CMV enhancer: human cytomegalovirus immediate early enhancer
   3024..3223    +  promoter       CMV promoter: human cytomegalovirus (CMV) immediate early promoter
   3252..3270    +  promoter       T7 promoter: promoter for bacteriophage T7 RNA polymerase
   3686..4399    +  CDS            TagGFP2: TagGFP2 is a basic (constitutively fluorescent) green fluorescent protein published in 2008, derived from Aequorea macrodactyla. It is reported to be a very rapidly-maturing monomer with low acid sensitivity.
   4466..4499    +  protein_bind   loxP: Cre-mediated recombination occurs in the 8-bp core sequence (GCATACAT). Cre recombinase
   4532..4555    +  misc_feature   MCS (fragment): pBluescript multiple cloning site
   4555..5143    +  misc_feature   WPRE: woodchuck hepatitis virus posttranscriptional regulatory element
   5144..5163    +  misc_feature   MCS (fragment): pBluescript multiple cloning site
   5165..5665    +  CDS            nef (fragment): NEF_HV1LA - Experimental evidence at protein level: Swiss-Prot protein existence level 1. Extracellular Nef protein targets CD4(+) T-lymphocytes for apoptosis by interacting with CXCR4 surface receptors. From Human immunodeficiency virus type 1 group M subtype B (isolate Lai) (HIV-1).
   5672..5852    +  LTR            5' LTR (truncated): truncated 5' long terminal repeat (LTR) from HIV-1
   5914..6502    -  rep_origin     ori: high-copy-number ColE1/pMB1/pBR322/pUC origin of replication
   6582..7238    -  CDS            cat: CAT_ECOLX - Experimental evidence at protein level: Swiss-Prot protein existence level 1. This enzyme is an effector of chloramphenicol resistance in bacteria. From Escherichia coli. This protein is used as a marker in many commonly used cloning vectors, such as pACYC184.
   7239..7343    -  promoter       AmpR promoter: bla
