[The description below was written by a language model from this plasmid's Addgene catalogue record and pLannotate feature annotations shown in this document.]
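Description:
pLenti-uORF2-MET is an HIV-1-based lentiviral reporter plasmid for mammalian expression, carrying the human MET 5' untranslated region with its second upstream open reading frame (uORF2) mutated, placed ahead of a green fluorescent protein. It is propagated in E. coli through a high-copy ColE1/pUC-type origin and selected with chloramphenicol, the cat gene being driven by the AmpR (bla) promoter. No mammalian selection marker is annotated.

The viral genome is transcribed from a CMV enhancer/promoter fused to a truncated 5' LTR, an arrangement that typically makes genomic RNA production Tat-independent. This is followed by the Ψ packaging signal with a gag fragment, the Rev response element for nuclear export of unspliced RNA, and the cPPT/CTS, which aids nuclear import of the reverse-transcribed genome. An internal CMV enhancer/promoter (with an adjacent T7 promoter) drives the reporter transcript. The stretch of roughly 400 nt between the T7 promoter and the GFP coding sequence is unannotated and is where the MET 5'UTR insert would be expected to lie, although the feature table does not label it. The catalogue's "mGFP" is annotated as monomeric TagGFP2. Downstream are a single loxP site, a WPRE to enhance transcript stability and expression, a nef fragment and a truncated 3' LTR.

Because uORFs in a leader sequence modulate translation of the main coding region, fluorescence from this construct reports how loss of uORF2 affects MET 5'UTR-controlled translation, presumably in comparison with wild-type or other mutant versions. The associated publication concerns MET overexpression driven by the integrated stress response in cancers. The exact nature of the mutation is not stated in the record.
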