Addgene plasmid #214105: pLenti-uORF2-MET
Purpose: MET 5'UTR upstream of mGFP (uORF2 mutated)
Depositing lab: Dogus Altintas & Paolo Comoglio. Depositing organization: IFOM Fondazione, Italy. Publication: The integrated stress response drives MET oncogene overexpression in cancers. Cerqua M, Foiani M, Boccaccio C, Comoglio PM, Altintas DM. EMBO J. 2025 Jan 7. doi: 10.1038/s44318-024-00338-4. PubMed 39774381.
Backbone
  Vector backbone: pLenti
  Vector type: Mammalian Expression, Lentiviral
Growth in bacteria
  Bacterial resistance: Chloramphenicol, 25 μg/mL
  Growth temperature: 37°C
  Growth strain: NEB Stable
  Copy number: Unknown
Gene/Insert
  Gene/Insert name: MET 5'UTR uORF2 mutated
  Species: H. sapiens (human)
Terms and licenses: Academic/Nonprofit Terms; Industry Terms: Not Available to Industry
How to cite: pLenti-uORF2-MET was a gift from Dogus Altintas & Paolo Comoglio (Addgene plasmid # 214105 ; http://n2t.net/addgene:214105 ; RRID:Addgene_214105)
